Addgene plasmid #191881: pET28 basic.3
Purpose: Encodes a GFP design, basic.3
Depositing lab: Sarel Fleishman. Depositing organization: Weizmann Institute of Science. Publication: Designed active-site library reveals thousands of functional GFP variants. Weinstein JY, Marti-Gomez C, Lipsh-Sokolik R, Hoch SY, Liebermann D, Nevo R, Weissman H, Petrovich-Kopitman E, Margulies D, Ivankov D, McCandlish DM, Fleishman SJ. Nat Commun. 2023 May 20;14(1):2890. doi: 10.1038/s41467-023-38099-z. PubMed 37210560.
Backbone
  Vector backbone: pET28
  Backbone size w/o insert (bp): 5209
  Vector type: Bacterial Expression
Growth in bacteria
  Bacterial resistance: Kanamycin, 50 μg/mL
  Growth temperature: 37°C
  Growth strain: DH5alpha
  Copy number: High Copy
Gene/Insert
  Gene/Insert name: basic.3
  Species: Aequorea victoria
  Insert size (bp): 747
  Mutation: T65S V68A S72A Y145S L220V V224I
  Promoter: T7
  Tag / fusion protein: His Tag (N terminal on insert)
  Cloning method: Restriction Enzyme; 5′ cloning site BsaI (destroyed during cloning); 3′ cloning site BsaI (destroyed during cloning)
  Sequencing primers: 5′ TAATACGACTCACTATAGGG; 3′ gctagttattgctcagcgg
Terms and licenses: Academic/Nonprofit Terms; Industry Terms: Not Available to Industry
Depositor comments: Design created by the htFuncLib algorithm
How to cite: pET28 basic.3 was a gift from Sarel Fleishman (Addgene plasmid # 191881 ; http://n2t.net/addgene:191881 ; RRID:Addgene_191881)
