[The description below was written by a language model from this plasmid's Addgene catalogue record and pLannotate feature annotations shown in this document.]
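Description:
pET28 basic.3 is a bacterial expression plasmid built on the pET28 backbone that encodes "basic.3", a designed variant of Aequorea victoria green fluorescent protein. The sequenced plasmid is about 5.95 kb. It is propagated in E. coli under kanamycin selection through an aph(3')-Ia KanR gene and replicates from a ColE1/pMB1-type origin. The catalogue lists it as high copy, although the feature table also shows the rop gene and bom site typical of pBR322-derived pET vectors. An f1 origin is present as well. Short tetracycline-resistance fragments, a partial AmpR promoter and a predicted E. coli ORF appear to be backbone remnants rather than functional elements.

The expression cassette follows the standard pET layout. A T7 promoter is followed by a lac operator, the T7 gene 10 ribosome binding site, an N-terminal His tag, the roughly 750 bp GFP coding sequence and a T7 terminator. The annotation software labels the tag as a fragment of a composite tag and matches the GFP sequence to mEGFP. A short downstream hit to a T7 gene 10-derived solubility tag is only a fragment match and is not described in the catalogue entry. A plasmid-borne lacI gene supplies lac repressor, so transcription needs a host providing T7 RNA polymerase and is induced with IPTG.

The insert carries the substitutions T65S, V68A, S72A, Y145S, L220V and V224I, and it was cloned through BsaI sites that were destroyed in the process. According to the depositor, the design was generated by the htFuncLib algorithm as part of a study of a designed GFP active-site library. The plasmid serves to express this variant and purify it through the His tag for characterisation.
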