Features (pLannotate 1.2.2; 19 found; start..end, strand, type, name):
      1..19      +  promoter       T7 promoter: promoter for bacteriophage T7 RNA polymerase
     20..44      +  protein_bind   lac operator: The lac repressor binds to the lac operator to inhibit transcription in E. coli. This inhibition can be relieved by adding lactose or isopropyl-β-D-thiogalactopyranoside (IPTG). lac repressor encoded by lacI
     59..81      +  RBS            RBS: efficient ribosome binding site from bacteriophage T7 gene 10 (Olins and Rangwala, 1989)
    100..116     +  CDS            capTEV™ (fragment): composite tag for in vivo biotinylation, TEV protease cleavage, and 6xHis tagging
    118..831     +  CDS            mEGFP: mEGFP is a basic (constitutively fluorescent) green fluorescent protein published in 2002, derived from Aequorea victoria. It has moderate acid sensitivity.
    844..893     +  CDS            SET1 (fragment): solubility-enhancement tag derived from T7 phage gene 10B
    901..948     +  terminator     T7 terminator: transcription terminator for bacteriophage T7 RNA polymerase
    985..1413    +  rep_origin     f1 ori (sequence partly withheld): f1 bacteriophage origin of replication; arrow indicates direction of (+) strand synthesis
   1466..1523    +  promoter       AmpR promoter (fragment): bla
   1532..2347    -  CDS            KanR: aminoglycoside phosphotransferase; aph(3')-Ia; confers resistance to kanamycin in bacteria or G418 (Geneticin®) in eukaryotes
   2469..3057    +  rep_origin     ori: high-copy-number ColE1/pMB1/pBR322/pUC origin of replication
   3243..3382    -  misc_feature   bom: basis of mobility region from pBR322
   3484..3675    -  CDS            rop: Rop protein, which maintains plasmids at low copy number; rop
   3692..4072    +  CDS            YPB1_ECOLX: Protein predicted: Swiss-Prot protein existence level 4. From Escherichia coli.
   4144..4435    -  CDS            TcR (fragment): tetracycline efflux protein; tet; confers resistance to tetracycline
   4450..4471    -  protein_bind   CAP binding site: CAP binding activates transcription in the presence of cAMP. E. coli catabolite activator protein
   4484..5566    -  CDS            lacI: lac repressor; lacI; The lac repressor binds to the lac operator to inhibit transcription in E. coli. This inhibition can be relieved by adding lactose or isopropyl-β-D-thiogalactopyranoside (IPTG).
   5567..5644    -  promoter       lacI promoter: lacI
   5652..5931    -  CDS            TcR (fragment): tetracycline efflux protein; tet; confers resistance to tetracycline
>Addgene plasmid #191881 | pET28 basic.3 | addgene full sequence | sequence record 378575 | Addgene NGS Result
TAATACGACTCACTATAGGGGAATTGTGAGCGGATAACAATTCCCCTCTAGAAATAATTTTGTTTAACTT
TAAGAAGGAGATATACCATGGGCAGCAGCCATCATCATCATCATCACGTTAGCAAGGGCGAGGAGCTGTT
CACCGGTGTTGTACCGATCTTAGTCGAGCTGGACGGTGATGTGAACGGCCACAAATTCTCAGTGAGAGGA
GAAGGCGAAGGTGATGCAACTTACGGTAAATTAACATTGAAATTCATATGTACCACAGGAAAACTTCCAG
TGCCATGGCCGACGCTGGTGACAACGTTGAGCTATGGCGCACAATGTTTCGCACGTTATCCGGACCACAT
GAAACAACATGACTTCTTCAAAAGTGCTATGCCAGAGGGTTATGTCCAGGAGCGCACGATTTTTTTTAAA
GACGATGGCTGTTATAAAACGCGTGCAGAAGTTAAATTTGAGGGTGACACGCTTGTAAACCGCATAGAAC
TTCATGGAATTGACTTCAAAGAGGATGGGAATATCCTTGGCCATAAATTAGAGTATAACTCTAATAGTCA
CAATGTTTATATTATGCCCGATAAGCAGAATAATGGCATTAAAGTCAACTTTAAGACCCGGCATAACATT
GAAGATGGATCCGTACAACTGGCAGATCATTACCAGCAGAATACCCCAATTGGGGATGGACCTGTTTTGC
TGCCAGATTACCATTATCTGCATACTTGGAGCGAATTATCTAAAGATCCGAATGAAAAAAGAGATCATAT
GGTTGTGCTGGAGTTCATAGAAGCAGCCGGTATCACTCTCGGCATGGACGAGCTGTATAAGTAATGAGAT
CCGGCTGCTAACAAAGCCCGAAAGGAAGCTGAGTTGGCTGCTGCCACCGCTGAGCAATAACTAGCATAAC
CCCTTGGGGCCTCTAAACGGGTCTTGAGGGGTTTTTTGCTGAAAGGAGGAACTATATCCGGATTGGCGAA
TGGG
[124 nt withheld, positions 985-1108]
C
[91 nt withheld, positions 1110-1200]
A
[49 nt withheld, positions 1202-1250]
CCTTTGACGTTGGAGTCCACGTTCTTT
[37 nt withheld, positions 1278-1314]
ACCCTATCTCGGTCTATTCTTTTGATTTATAAGGGATTTTGCCGATTTCGGCCTATTGGTTAAAAAATGA
GCTGATTTAACAAAAATTTAACGCGAATTTTAACAAAATATTAACGCTTACAATTTAGGTGGCACTTTTC
GGGGAAATGTGCGCGGAACCCCTATTTGTTTATTTTTCTAAATACATTCAAATATGTATCCGCTCATGAA
TTAATTCTTAGAAAAACTCATCGAGCATCAAATGAAACTGCAATTTATTCATATCAGGATTATCAATACC
ATATTTTTGAAAAAGCCGTTTCTGTAATGAAGGAGAAAACTCACCGAGGCAGTTCCATAGGATGGCAAGA
TCCTGGTATCGGTCTGCGATTCCGACTCGTCCAACATCAATACAACCTATTAATTTCCCCTCGTCAAAAA
TAAGGTTATCAAGTGAGAAATCACCATGAGTGACGACTGAATCCGGTGAGAATGGCAAAAGTTTATGCAT
TTCTTTCCAGACTTGTTCAACAGGCCAGCCATTACGCTCGTCATCAAAATCACTCGCATCAACCAAACCG
TTATTCATTCGTGATTGCGCCTGAGCGAGACGAAATACGCGATCGCTGTTAAAAGGACAATTACAAACAG
GAATCGAATGCAACCGGCGCAGGAACACTGCCAGCGCATCAACAATATTTTCACCTGAATCAGGATATTC
TTCTAATACCTGGAATGCTGTTTTCCCGGGGATCGCAGTGGTGAGTAACCATGCATCATCAGGAGTACGG
ATAAAATGCTTGATGGTCGGAAGAGGCATAAATTCCGTCAGCCAGTTTAGTCTGACCATCTCATCTGTAA
CATCATTGGCAACGCTACCTTTGCCATGTTTCAGAAACAACTCTGGCGCATCGGGCTTCCCATACAATCG
ATAGATTGTCGCACCTGATTGCCCGACATTATCGCGAGCCCATTTATACCCATATAAATCAGCATCCATG
TTGGAATTTAATCGCGGCCTAGAGCAAGACGTTTCCCGTTGAATATGGCTCATAACACCCCTTGTATTAC
TGTTTATGTAAGCAGACAGTTTTATTGTTCATGACCAAAATCCCTTAACGTGAGTTTTCGTTCCACTGAG
CGTCAGACCCCGTAGAAAAGATCAAAGGATCTTCTTGAGATCCTTTTTTTCTGCGCGTAATCTGCTGCTT
GCAAACAAAAAAACCACCGCTACCAGCGGTGGTTTGTTTGCCGGATCAAGAGCTACCAACTCTTTTTCCG
AAGGTAACTGGCTTCAGCAGAGCGCAGATACCAAATACTGTCCTTCTAGTGTAGCCGTAGTTAGGCCACC
ACTTCAAGAACTCTGTAGCACCGCCTACATACCTCGCTCTGCTAATCCTGTTACCAGTGGCTGCTGCCAG
TGGCGATAAGTCGTGTCTTACCGGGTTGGACTCAAGACGATAGTTACCGGATAAGGCGCAGCGGTCGGGC
TGAACGGGGGGTTCGTGCACACAGCCCAGCTTGGAGCGAACGACCTACACCGAACTGAGATACCTACAGC
GTGAGCTATGAGAAAGCGCCACGCTTCCCGAAGGGAGAAAGGCGGACAGGTATCCGGTAAGCGGCAGGGT
CGGAACAGGAGAGCGCACGAGGGAGCTTCCAGGGGGAAACGCCTGGTATCTTTATAGTCCTGTCGGGTTT
CGCCACCTCTGACTTGAGCGTCGATTTTTGTGATGCTCGTCAGGGGGGCGGAGCCTATGGAAAAACGCCA
GCAACGCGGCCTTTTTACGGTTCCTGGCCTTTTGCTGGCCTTTTGCTCACATGTTCTTTCCTGCGTTATC
CCCTGATTCTGTGGATAACCGTATTACCGCCTTTGAGTGAGCTGATACCGCTCGCCGCAGCCGAACGACC
GAGCGCAGCGAGTCAGTGAGCGAGGAAGCGGAAGAGCGCCTGATGCGGTATTTTCTCCTTACGCATCTGT
GCGGTATTTCACACCGCAATGGTGCACTCTCAGTACAATCTGCTCTGATGCCGCATAGTTAAGCCAGTAT
ACACTCCGCTATCGCTACGTGACTGGGTCATGGCTGCGCCCCGACACCCGCCAACACCCGCTGACGCGCC
CTGACGGGCTTGTCTGCTCCCGGCATCCGCTTACAGACAAGCTGTGACCGTCTCCGGGAGCTGCATGTGT
CAGAGGTTTTCACCGTCATCACCGAAACGCGCGAGGCAGCTGCGGTAAAGCTCATCAGCGTGGTCGTGAA
GCGATTCACAGATGTCTGCCTGTTCATCCGCGTCCAGCTCGTTGAGTTTCTCCAGAAGCGTTAATGTCTG
GCTTCTGATAAAGCGGGCCATGTTAAGGGCGGTTTTTTCCTGTTTGGTCACTGATGCCTCCGTGTAAGGG
GGATTTCTGTTCATGGGGGTAATGATACCGATGAAACGAGAGAGGATGCTCACGATACGGGTTACTGATG
ATGAACATGCCCGGTTACTGGAACGTTGTGAGGGTAAACAACTGGCGGTATGGATGCGGCGGGACCAGAG
AAAAATCACTCAGGGTCAATGCCAGCGCTTCGTTAATACAGATGTAGGTGTTCCACAGGGTAGCCAGCAG
CATCCTGCGATGCAGATCCGGAACATAATGGTGCAGGGCGCTGACTTCCGCGTTTCCAGACTTTACGAAA
CACGGAAACCGAAGACCATTCATGTTGTTGCTCAGGTCGCAGACGTTTTGCAGCAGCAGTCGCTTCACGT
TCGCTCGCGTATCGGTGATTCATTCTGCTAACCAGTAAGGCAACCCCGCCAGCCTAGCCGGGTCCTCAAC
GACAGGAGCACGATCATGCGCACCCGTGGGGCCGCCATGCCGGCGATAATGGCCTGCTTCTCGCCGAAAC
GTTTGGTGGCGGGACCAGTGACGAAGGCTTGAGCGAGGGCGTGCAAGATTCCGAATACCGCAAGCGACAG
GCCGATCATCGTCGCGCTCCAGCGAAAGCGGTCCTCGCCGAAAATGACCCAGAGCGCTGCCGGCACCTGT
CCTACGAGTTGCATGATAAAGAAGACAGTCATAAGTGCGGCGACGATAGTCATGCCCCGCGCCCACCGGA
AGGAGCTGACTGGGTTGAAGGCTCTCAAGGGCATCGGTCGAGATCCCGGTGCCTAATGAGTGAGCTAACT
TACATTAATTGCGTTGCGCTCACTGCCCGCTTTCCAGTCGGGAAACCTGTCGTGCCAGCTGCATTAATGA
ATCGGCCAACGCGCGGGGAGAGGCGGTTTGCGTATTGGGCGCCAGGGTGGTTTTTCTTTTCACCAGTGAG
ACGGGCAACAGCTGATTGCCCTTCACCGCCTGGCCCTGAGAGAGTTGCAGCAAGCGGTCCACGCTGGTTT
GCCCCAGCAGGCGAAAATCCTGTTTGATGGTGGTTAACGGCGGGATATAACATGAGCTGTCTTCGGTATC
GTCGTATCCCACTACCGAGATATCCGCACCAACGCGCAGCCCGGACTCGGTAATGGCGCGCATTGCGCCC
AGCGCCATCTGATCGTTGGCAACCAGCATCGCAGTGGGAACGATGCCCTCATTCAGCATTTGCATGGTTT
GTTGAAAACCGGACATGGCACTCCAGTCGCCTTCCCGTTCCGCTATCGGCTGAATTTGATTGCGAGTGAG
ATATTTATGCCAGCCAGCCAGACGCAGACGCGCCGAGACAGAACTTAATGGGCCCGCTAACAGCGCGATT
TGCTGGTGACCCAATGCGACCAGATGCTCCACGCCCAGTCGCGTACCGTCTTCATGGGAGAAAATAATAC
TGTTGATGGGTGTCTGGTCAGAGACATCAAGAAATAACGCCGGAACATTAGTGCAGGCAGCTTCCACAGC
AATGGCATCCTGGTCATCCAGCGGATAGTTAATGATCAGCCCACTGACGCGTTGCGCGAGAAGATTGTGC
ACCGCCGCTTTACAGGCTTCGACGCCGCTTCGTTCTACCATCGACACCACCACGCTGGCACCCAGTTGAT
CGGCGCGAGATTTAATCGCCGCGACAATTTGCGACGGCGCGTGCAGGGCCAGACTGGAGGTGGCAACGCC
AATCAGCAACGACTGTTTGCCCGCCAGTTGTTGTGCCACGCGGTTGGGAATGTAATTCAGCTCCGCCATC
GCCGCTTCCACTTTTTCCCGCGTTTTCGCAGAAACGTGGCTGGCCTGGTTCACCACGCGGGAAACGGTCT
GATAAGAGACACCGGCATACTCTGCGACATCGTATAACGTTACTGGTTTCACATTCACCACCCTGAATTG
ACTCTCTTCCGGGCGCTATCATGCCATACCGCGAAAGGTTTTGCGCCATTCGATGGTGTCCGGGATCTCG
ACGCTCTCCCTTATGCGACTCCTGCATTAGGAAGCAGCCCAGTAGTAGGTTGAGGCCGTTGAGCACCGCC
GCCGCAAGGAATGGTGCATGCAAGGAGATGGCGCCCAACAGTCCCCCGGCCACGGGGCCTGCCACCATAC
CCACGCCGAAACAAGCGCTCATGAGCCCGAAGTGGCGAGCCCGATCTTCCCCATCGGTGATGTCGGCGAT
ATAGGCGCCAGCAACCGCACCTGTGGCGCCGGTGATGCCGGCCACGATGCGTCCGGCGTAGAGGATCGAG
ATCTCGATCCCGCGAAAT
